Addgene plasmid #20019: p52 cFlag pcDNA3
Depositing lab: Stephen Smale. Depositing organization: University of California, Los Angeles (UCLA).
Backbone
  Vector backbone: cFlag pcDNA3
  Backbone manufacturer: Invitrogen
  Backbone size w/o insert (bp): 5400
  Vector type: Mammalian Expression
  Selectable markers: Neomycin (select with G418)
Growth in bacteria
  Bacterial resistance: Ampicillin, 100 μg/mL
  Growth temperature: 37°C
  Growth strain: DH5alpha
  Growth instructions: DH5-alpha
  Copy number: High Copy
Gene/Insert
  Gene/Insert name: Nfkb2 (alt name: p52)
  Species: M. musculus (mouse)
  Insert size (bp): 1215
  Mutation: Truncated at the p100 ligation site. It codes for Nfkb2 residues 1-405.
  GenBank ID: NP_062281
  Entrez Gene: Nfkb2 (a.k.a. NF-kappaB2, lyt, p49, p49/p100, p50B, p52)
  Tag / fusion protein: Flag (C terminal on backbone)
  Cloning method: Restriction Enzyme; 5′ cloning site HindIII (not destroyed); 3′ cloning site XhoI (not destroyed)
  Sequencing primers: 5′ T7; 3′ SP6
Terms and licenses: Academic/Nonprofit Terms; Industry Terms: Not Available to Industry
Depositor comments: See cFlag pcDNA3 plasmid for backbone information. 5' insert restriction site flanked by kozak/start site (CCACCATG).
How to cite: p52 cFlag pcDNA3 was a gift from Stephen Smale (Addgene plasmid # 20019 ; http://n2t.net/addgene:20019 ; RRID:Addgene_20019)
