[The description below was written by a language model from this plasmid's Addgene catalogue record.]
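Description:
p52 cFlag pcDNA3 is a mammalian expression plasmid built on cFlag pcDNA3, an Invitrogen pcDNA3 derivative of about 5.4 kb that supplies a C-terminal Flag epitope in frame with the cloning site. It is maintained as a high-copy plasmid in E. coli under ampicillin selection. It also carries a neomycin resistance marker, so transfected mammalian cells can be selected with G418 to obtain stable lines. The record does not name the promoter. Standard pcDNA3 drives inserts from the CMV immediate-early promoter, and the listed T7 and SP6 sequencing primers fit the usual pcDNA3 arrangement of phage promoters flanking the polylinker.

The insert is a 1,215 bp fragment of mouse Nfkb2 encoding residues 1–405. The coding sequence is truncated at the point the record calls the p100 "ligation site", presumably the site where the p100 precursor is processed. As a result, the plasmid expresses the mature p52 NF-κB subunit directly, without needing proteolytic processing of p100 and without the inhibitory C-terminal portion of the precursor. The fragment was cloned between HindIII and XhoI, both of which remain intact. A Kozak consensus and start codon sit immediately after the 5′ site, and translation reads through into the backbone-encoded Flag tag.

The record gives no specific application. The design suits transient or stable expression of Flag-tagged p52 in mammalian cells, where the tag allows detection by immunoblotting or immunoprecipitation with anti-Flag antibodies in studies of NF-κB dimer composition and transcriptional regulation.
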