>Addgene plasmid #20019 | p52 cFlag pcDNA3 | addgene partial sequence | sequence record 25745 | BGH_rev
NNNATTNGGTGAACTATAGAATAGAATTCTTACTTGTCATCGTCGTCCTTGTAGTCGGATCCGGTACCCT
CGAGCGCTCCACCTCCCCCACCCGGATAACAGCCCATTGGGGCTGCACCGGATTGGTAGGGGTTGTAGGC
CAAGGAGGAGGAGAAAAAGCCGAGGCTGCCACCTCCTCCAGCGCCTCCATAACCCCCAGCGGAGCCCCCA
GAACCTCCACCCATGTGGGATCCGCCCCCGAAGGGCTGGGAGAAGGTGGGCAAGGCCTTTCTCCGCTTCC
TCTGCACTTCCTCCTTGTCTTCCACCAGAGGGTAATATGTGAACTGTTTGGAGTCCGAGACATCGCCCCC
ACGCTTGCGTTTCAGCTGCAGGAACACTGTTACAGGCCTCTCGATCTTCATCTTGTGATAGGGCGGTGTC
CGGAACACAATGGCATACTGTTTATGAACGTCTGTGGGAGAGAAGTCCCCAAAGGCTTGCCATCCATTCT
CATCATCCTCATAGAACCGAACCTCAATGTCGTCTTTTTGCACCTTATCACAGAGCAAATAAACTTCGTC
TCCACCGCGCACGGAACCCGCTGTCTTGTCCATTCGGGAGATCTTCAGGTTCGAGGCCCCTGGAGACTTG
CTGTCATGGATGGGCTGGGAGATCACAGGCTTCAGGGGCAAGGAGAAGGAGCCATCGCTAGCTCGAAGGA
AAGCTGAGAAGCGCAGCCGTACAATGCTCAGACNNTNATTTTTTNNNCTCCTTGNCGNCTGCTTANCTCC
GCCGCTNACCTNTGTANGCCTGAGCTTGAACGAAACCTGCTCTGANTNT
